Addgene plasmid #200231: Pum NaVB2
Purpose: Expression in mammalian cells or oocytes
Depositing lab: Dan Minor. Depositing organization: University of California, San Francisco (UCSF). Publication: Evidence that toxin resistance in poison birds and frogs is not rooted in sodium channel mutations and may rely on "toxin sponge" proteins. Abderemane-Ali F, Rossen ND, Kobiela ME, Craig RA, Garrison CE, Chen Z, Colleran CM, O'Connell LA, Du Bois J, Dumbacher JP, Minor DL. J Gen Physiol. 2021 Sep 6;153(9):e202112872. doi: 10.1085/jgp.202112872. Epub 2021 Aug 5. PubMed 34351379.
Backbone
  Vector backbone: pIRES-eGFP
  Vector type: Mammalian Expression
Growth in bacteria
  Bacterial resistance: Kanamycin, 50 μg/mL
  Growth temperature: 37°C
  Growth strain: DH5alpha
  Copy number: High Copy
Gene/Insert
  Gene/Insert name: Pitohui uropygialis meridionalis NaV beta 2
  Species: Pitohui uropygialis meridionalis
  GenBank ID: MZ545385.1
  Promoter: CMV
  Cloning method: Restriction Enzyme; 5′ cloning site XhoI (unknown if destroyed); 3′ cloning site EcoRI (unknown if destroyed)
  Sequencing primers: 5′ CMV forward; 3′ bgh reverse
Terms and licenses: Academic/Nonprofit Terms; Industry Terms: Not Available to Industry
How to cite: Pum NaVB2 was a gift from Dan Minor (Addgene plasmid # 200231 ; http://n2t.net/addgene:200231 ; RRID:Addgene_200231)
