[The description below was written by a language model from this plasmid's Addgene catalogue record and pLannotate feature annotations shown in this document.]
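Description:
Pum NaVB2 is a mammalian expression plasmid built on the pIRES-eGFP backbone that carries the voltage-gated sodium channel beta 2 auxiliary subunit from the poison bird Pitohui uropygialis meridionalis. The coding sequence was inserted by restriction cloning between XhoI and EcoRI sites in the multiple cloning site. The automated annotation labels it by homology as human SCN2B, but the catalogue identifies it as the Pitohui orthologue. Transcription is driven by the human cytomegalovirus immediate early enhancer and promoter. Downstream of the insert sits an encephalomyocarditis virus IRES followed by EGFP, and the unit ends in an SV40 polyadenylation signal. This produces a single bicistronic mRNA from which the beta 2 subunit and EGFP are translated as separate proteins, so green fluorescence marks transfected cells without any tag being fused to the channel subunit.

The plasmid replicates in E. coli at high copy from a ColE1/pUC-type origin and also carries an f1 origin for single-stranded DNA production. One NeoR/KanR (Tn5 aminoglycoside phosphotransferase) gene serves as the selection marker in both hosts. A bacterial promoter gives kanamycin resistance in bacteria, and the SV40 early promoter with an HSV TK polyadenylation signal allows G418 selection in mammalian cells. The small large T antigen, ble and bGH poly(A) fragments in the feature table appear to be backbone remnants rather than functional elements.

The stated purpose is expression in mammalian cells or oocytes. The associated publication examines whether toxin resistance in poison birds and frogs arises from sodium channel mutations, so the construct presumably supplies the auxiliary subunit alongside a pore-forming alpha subunit for functional studies, although the record does not specify this. It also lists no phage promoter for in vitro transcription of oocyte RNA.
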