Features (pLannotate 1.2.2; 18 found; start..end, strand, type, name):
      1..304     +  enhancer       CMV enhancer: human cytomegalovirus immediate early enhancer
    305..508     +  promoter       CMV promoter: human cytomegalovirus (CMV) immediate early promoter
    531..558     +  misc_feature   MCS (fragment): multiple cloning site
    559..1203    +  CDS            SCN2B: SCN2B_HUMAN - Experimental evidence at protein level: Swiss-Prot protein existence level 1. Crucial in the assembly, expression, and functional modulation of the heterotrimeric complex of the sodium channel. The subunit beta-2 causes an increase in the plasma membrane surface area and in its folding into microvilli. Interacts with TNR may play a crucial role in clustering and regulation of activity of sodium channels at nodes of Ranvier (By similarity). From Homo sapiens (Human).
   1210..1246    +  misc_feature   MCS (fragment): multiple cloning site
   1248..1834    +  misc_feature   IRES2: internal ribosome entry site (IRES) of the encephalomyocarditis virus (EMCV)
   1835..2554    +  CDS            EGFP: the original enhanced GFP (Yang et al., 1996) mammalian codon-optimized
   2571..2654    +  CDS            large T antigen (fragment): large T antigen from SV40 (simian virus 40)
   2677..2798    +  polyA_signal   SV40 poly(A) signal: SV40 polyadenylation signal
   2832..3260    -  rep_origin     f1 ori (sequence partly withheld): f1 bacteriophage origin of replication; arrow indicates direction of (+) strand synthesis
   3287..3391    +  promoter       AmpR promoter: bla
   3393..3750    +  promoter       SV40 promoter: SV40 enhancer and early promoter
   3785..4579    +  CDS            NeoR/KanR: aminoglycoside phosphotransferase from Tn5; aph(3')-II (or nptII); confers resistance to neomycin, kanamycin, and G418 (Geneticin®)
   4600..4752    +  CDS            ble (fragment): BLE_KLEPN - Experimental evidence at protein level: Swiss-Prot protein existence level 1. Binding protein with a strong affinity to the bleomycin family of antibiotics. Binds to CL990; an antimitotic-antibiotic compound. From Klebsiella pneumoniae.
   4811..4858    +  polyA_signal   HSV TK poly(A) signal: herpes simplex virus thymidine kinase polyadenylation signal (Cole and Stacy, 1985)
   4949..4965    -  polyA_signal   bGH poly(A) signal (fragment): bovine growth hormone polyadenylation signal
   5187..5775    +  rep_origin     ori: high-copy-number ColE1/pMB1/pBR322/pUC origin of replication
   5890..5949    +  enhancer       CMV enhancer (fragment): human cytomegalovirus immediate early enhancer
>Addgene plasmid #200231 | Pum NaVB2 | addgene full sequence | sequence record 402837 | Addgene NGS Result
CGTTACATAACTTACGGTAAATGGCCCGCCTGGCTGACCGCCCAACGACCCCCGCCCATTGACGTCAATA
ATGACGTATGTTCCCATAGTAACGCCAATAGGGACTTTCCATTGACGTCAATGGGTGGAGTATTTACGGT
AAACTGCCCACTTGGCAGTACATCAAGTGTATCATATGCCAAGTACGCCCCCTATTGACGTCAATGACGG
TAAATGGCCCGCCTGGCATTATGCCCAGTACATGACCTTATGGGACTTTCCTACTTGGCAGTACATCTAC
GTATTAGTCATCGCTATTACCATGGTGATGCGGTTTTGGCAGTACATCAATGGGCGTGGATAGCGGTTTG
ACTCACGGGGATTTCCAAGTCTCCACCCCATTGACGTCAATGGGAGTTTGTTTTGGCACCAAAATCAACG
GGACTTTCCAAAATGTCGTAACAACTCCGCCCCATTGACGCAAATGGGCGGTAGGCGTGTACGGTGGGAG
GTCTATATAAGCAGAGCTGGTTTAGTGAACCGTCAGATCCGCTAGCGCTACCGGACTCAGATCTCGAGAT
GAGCCCTGAGGCATGGCTGCCACAGCCTACACTGCTGCTGACCGGACTGACCCTGCTGCTGAGTCTGGCC
CCTCCTGGACTGGGAATGGAAGTGATGGCCCCTGCCACAATCAACGCCCTGAATGGCAGCTCCGTGAAGC
TGTCCTGCACCTTCAACTCTTGTTACAAGGTGGAGAACAAGCAGTTTTCCCTGAATTGGACATATCAGGA
GTGCTCTAACTGTAGCGAGGAGCTGTTCCTGCAGTTTAGGACCAAGATCATGAATAAGCAGCTGGACCGG
TTCGGCAACAGAGTGGAGTTTACCGGCAATCCCGCCAAGTACGACGTGTCTTTCACACTGAAGAATGTGC
AGCTGGAGGATGAGGGCACCTACAACTGCTATGTGCTGAATCCACCTGACAGGCACAGGGGCCACGGCAA
GATCAGCCTGAAGGTGCTGACCAAGGAGCCACCCAAGCACGATAGCACAGTGGCCGTGATCGTGGGAGCC
TCCGTGGGAGGCTTTCTGGCCGTGGTCATCCTGGTGCTGATGGTGGTGAAGTGCGTGCGGAGAAAGAAGC
AGCAGAGACTGAACACAGACGATCAGAAGACCGAAGAAGAAGGCAAAACCGACGGAGAGGGAAACCCCGA
CGAGGGAACAAAATGATAAGAATTCTGCAGTCGACGGTACCGCGGGCCCGGGATCCGCCCCTCTCCCTCC
CCCCCCCCTAACGTTACTGGCCGAAGCCGCTTGGAATAAGGCCGGTGTGCGTTTGTCTATATGTTATTTT
CCACCATATTGCCGTCTTTTGGCAATGTGAGGGCCCGGAAACCTGGCCCTGTCTTCTTGACGAGCATTCC
TAGGGGTCTTTCCCCTCTCGCCAAAGGAATGCAAGGTCTGTTGAATGTCGTGAAGGAAGCAGTTCCTCTG
GAAGCTTCTTGAAGACAAACAACGTCTGTAGCGACCCTTTGCAGGCAGCGGAACCCCCCACCTGGCGACA
GGTGCCTCTGCGGCCAAAAGCCACGTGTATAAGATACACCTGCAAAGGCGGCACAACCCCAGTGCCACGT
TGTGAGTTGGATAGTTGTGGAAAGAGTCAAATGGCTCTCCTCAAGCGTATTCAACAAGGGGCTGAAGGAT
GCCCAGAAGGTACCCCATTGTATGGGATCTGATCTGGGGCCTCGGTACACATGCTTTACATGTGTTTAGT
CGAGGTTAAAAAAACGTCTAGGCCCCCCGAACCACGGGGACGTGGTTTTCCTTTGAAAAACACGATGATA
ATATGGCCACAACCATGGTGAGCAAGGGCGAGGAGCTGTTCACCGGGGTGGTGCCCATCCTGGTCGAGCT
GGACGGCGACGTAAACGGCCACAAGTTCAGCGTGTCCGGCGAGGGCGAGGGCGATGCCACCTACGGCAAG
CTGACCCTGAAGTTCATCTGCACCACCGGCAAGCTGCCCGTGCCCTGGCCCACCCTCGTGACCACCCTGA
CCTACGGCGTGCAGTGCTTCAGCCGCTACCCCGACCACATGAAGCAGCACGACTTCTTCAAGTCCGCCAT
GCCCGAAGGCTACGTCCAGGAGCGCACCATCTTCTTCAAGGACGACGGCAACTACAAGACCCGCGCCGAG
GTGAAGTTCGAGGGCGACACCCTGGTGAACCGCATCGAGCTGAAGGGCATCGACTTCAAGGAGGACGGCA
ACATCCTGGGGCACAAGCTGGAGTACAACTACAACAGCCACAACGTCTATATCATGGCCGACAAGCAGAA
GAACGGCATCAAGGTGAACTTCAAGATCCGCCACAACATCGAGGACGGCAGCGTGCAGCTCGCCGACCAC
TACCAGCAGAACACCCCCATCGGCGACGGCCCCGTGCTGCTGCCCGACAACCACTACCTGAGCACCCAGT
CCGCCCTGAGCAAAGACCCCAACGAGAAGCGCGATCACATGGTCCTGCTGGAGTTCGTGACCGCCGCCGG
GATCACTCTCGGCATGGACGAGCTGTACAAGTAAAGCGGCCGCGACTCTAGATCATAATCAGCCATACCA
CATTTGTAGAGGTTTTACTTGCTTTAAAAAACCTCCCACACCTCCCCCTGAACCTGAAACATAAAATGAA
TGCAATTGTTGTTGTTAACTTGTTTATTGCAGCTTATAATGGTTACAAATAAAGCAATAGCATCACAAAT
TTCACAAATAAAGCATTTTTTTCACTGCATTCTAGTTGTGGTTTGTCCAAACTCATCAATGTATCTTAAG
GCGTAAATTGTAAGCGTTAATATTTTGTTAAAATTCGCGTTAAATTTTTGTTAAATCAGCTCATTTTTTA
ACCAATAGGCCGAAATCGGCAAAATCCCTTATAAATCAAAAGAATAGACCGAGATAGGGT
[37 nt withheld, positions 2931-2967]
AAAGAACGTGGACTCCAACGTCAAAGG
[49 nt withheld, positions 2995-3043]
T
[91 nt withheld, positions 3045-3135]
G
[124 nt withheld, positions 3137-3260]
CAGGTGGCACTTTTCGGGGAAATGTGCGCGGAACCCCTATTTGTTTATTTTTCTAAATACATTCAAATAT
GTATCCGCTCATGAGACAATAACCCTGATAAATGCTTCAATAATATTGAAAAAGGAAGAGTCCTGAGGCG
GAAAGAACCAGCTGTGGAATGTGTGTCAGTTAGGGTGTGGAAAGTCCCCAGGCTCCCCAGCAGGCAGAAG
TATGCAAAGCATGCATCTCAATTAGTCAGCAACCAGGTGTGGAAAGTCCCCAGGCTCCCCAGCAGGCAGA
AGTATGCAAAGCATGCATCTCAATTAGTCAGCAACCATAGTCCCGCCCCTAACTCCGCCCATCCCGCCCC
TAACTCCGCCCAGTTCCGCCCATTCTCCGCCCCATGGCTGACTAATTTTTTTTATTTATGCAGAGGCCGA
GGCCGCCTCGGCCTCTGAGCTATTCCAGAAGTAGTGAGGAGGCTTTTTTGGAGGCCTAGGCTTTTGCAAA
GATCGATCAAGAGACAGGATGAGGATCGTTTCGCATGATTGAACAAGATGGATTGCACGCAGGTTCTCCG
GCCGCTTGGGTGGAGAGGCTATTCGGCTATGACTGGGCACAACAGACAATCGGCTGCTCTGATGCCGCCG
TGTTCCGGCTGTCAGCGCAGGGGCGCCCGGTTCTTTTTGTCAAGACCGACCTGTCCGGTGCCCTGAATGA
ACTGCAAGACGAGGCAGCGCGGCTATCGTGGCTGGCCACGACGGGCGTTCCTTGCGCAGCTGTGCTCGAC
GTTGTCACTGAAGCGGGAAGGGACTGGCTGCTATTGGGCGAAGTGCCGGGGCAGGATCTCCTGTCATCTC
ACCTTGCTCCTGCCGAGAAAGTATCCATCATGGCTGATGCAATGCGGCGGCTGCATACGCTTGATCCGGC
TACCTGCCCATTCGACCACCAAGCGAAACATCGCATCGAGCGAGCACGTACTCGGATGGAAGCCGGTCTT
GTCGATCAGGATGATCTGGACGAAGAGCATCAGGGGCTCGCGCCAGCCGAACTGTTCGCCAGGCTCAAGG
CGAGCATGCCCGACGGCGAGGATCTCGTCGTGACCCATGGCGATGCCTGCTTGCCGAATATCATGGTGGA
AAATGGCCGCTTTTCTGGATTCATCGACTGTGGCCGGCTGGGTGTGGCGGACCGCTATCAGGACATAGCG
TTGGCTACCCGTGATATTGCTGAAGAGCTTGGCGGCGAATGGGCTGACCGCTTCCTCGTGCTTTACGGTA
TCGCCGCTCCCGATTCGCAGCGCATCGCCTTCTATCGCCTTCTTGACGAGTTCTTCTGAGCGGGACTCTG
GGGTTCGAAATGACCGACCAAGCGACGCCCAACCTGCCATCACGAGATTTCGATTCCACCGCCGCCTTCT
ATGAAAGGTTGGGCTTCGGAATCGTTTTCCGGGACGCCGGCTGGATGATCCTCCAGCGCGGGGATCTCAT
GCTGGAGTTCTTCGCCCACCCTAGGGGGAGGCTAACTGAAACACGGAAGGAGACAATACCGGAAGGAACC
CGCGCTATGACGGCAATAAAAAGACAGAATAAAACGCACGGTGTTGGGTCGTTTGTTCATAAACGCGGGG
TTCGGTCCCAGGGCTGGCACTCTGTCGATACCCCACCGAGACCCCATTGGGGCCAATACGCCCGCGTTTC
TTCCTTTTCCCCACCCCACCCCCCAAGTTCGGGTGAAGGCCCAGGGCTCGCAGCCAACGTCGGGGCGGCA
GGCCCTGCCATAGCCTCAGGTTACTCATATATACTTTAGATTGATTTAAAACTTCATTTTTAATTTAAAA
GGATCTAGGTGAAGATCCTTTTTGATAATCTCATGACCAAAATCCCTTAACGTGAGTTTTCGTTCCACTG
AGCGTCAGACCCCGTAGAAAAGATCAAAGGATCTTCTTGAGATCCTTTTTTTCTGCGCGTAATCTGCTGC
TTGCAAACAAAAAAACCACCGCTACCAGCGGTGGTTTGTTTGCCGGATCAAGAGCTACCAACTCTTTTTC
CGAAGGTAACTGGCTTCAGCAGAGCGCAGATACCAAATACTGTTCTTCTAGTGTAGCCGTAGTTAGGCCA
CCACTTCAAGAACTCTGTAGCACCGCCTACATACCTCGCTCTGCTAATCCTGTTACCAGTGGCTGCTGCC
AGTGGCGATAAGTCGTGTCTTACCGGGTTGGACTCAAGACGATAGTTACCGGATAAGGCGCAGCGGTCGG
GCTGAACGGGGGGTTCGTGCACACAGCCCAGCTTGGAGCGAACGACCTACACCGAACTGAGATACCTACA
GCGTGAGCTATGAGAAAGCGCCACGCTTCCCGAAGGGAGAAAGGCGGACAGGTATCCGGTAAGCGGCAGG
GTCGGAACAGGAGAGCGCACGAGGGAGCTTCCAGGGGGAAACGCCTGGTATCTTTATAGTCCTGTCGGGT
TTCGCCACCTCTGACTTGAGCGTCGATTTTTGTGATGCTCGTCAGGGGGGCGGAGCCTATGGAAAAACGC
CAGCAACGCGGCCTTTTTACGGTTCCTGGCCTTTTGCTGGCCTTTTGCTCACATGTTCTTTCCTGCGTTA
TCCCCTGATTCTGTGGATAACCGTATTACCGCCATGCATTAGTTATTAATAGTAATCAATTACGGGGTCA
TTAGTTCATAGCCCATATATGGAGTTCCG
